>Addgene plasmid #178153 | CHMP2B_Halo_C_allele | addgene full sequence | sequence record 349379 | Addgene NGS Result
TCTTTTACAAAACACATGTATTTTGCAAAAAAAAAAAAAATGAAGACCATGAGTGAACAGTTGTTTCCTA
ACCCATGGCTATTTAGAATCTTTTGCCAAAGAATGACAATGATGCAAAAATGGGAACAGTTTGGATTTTA
ATTAGAACTGTTTAGGAGTGATGATGTGTAAAAAGTTGACTTCTCTTTTGCATGGCACAGAGAAATTATA
TTCCTTACTTCATGTCAGTTTATGTTCTAAATCTTTTTCACTGAATATAAAAATCTTGTTAAATGCCATT
AGGCACCAACTTAAAGAGGGTTGTAAAAATATTAAAAGTATATCGTTAATTCTGCCAATATCTAGATGCA
TTCGCGAGGTACCGAGCTCGAATTCACTGGCCGTCGTTTTACAACGTCGTGACTGGGAAAACCCTGGCGT
TACCCAACTTAATCGCCTTGCAGCACATCCCCCTTTCGCCAGCTGGCGTAATAGCGAAGAGGCCCGCACC
GATCGCCCTTCCCAACAGTTGCGCAGCCTGAATGGCGAATGGCGCCTGATGCGGTATTTTCTCCTTACGC
ATCTGTGCGGTATTTCACACCGCATATGGTGCACTCTCAGTACAATCTGCTCTGATGCCGCATAGTTAAG
CCAGCCCCGACACCCGCCAACACCCGCTGACGCGCCCTGACGGGCTTGTCTGCTCCCGGCATCCGCTTAC
AGACAAGCTGTGACCGTCTCCGGGAGCTGCATGTGTCAGAGGTTTTCACCGTCATCACCGAAACGCGCGA
GACGAAAGGGCCTCGTGATACGCCTATTTTTATAGGTTAATGTCATGATAATAATGGTTTCTTAGACGTC
AGGTGGCACTTTTCGGGGAAATGTGCGCGGAACCCCTATTTGTTTATTTTTCTAAATACATTCAAATATG
TATCCGCTCATGAGACAATAACCCTGATAAATGCTTCAATAATATTGAAAAAGGAAGAGTATGAGTATTC
AACATTTCCGTGTCGCCCTTATTCCCTTTTTTGCGGCATTTTGCCTTCCTGTTTTTGCTCACCCAGAAAC
GCTGGTGAAAGTAAAAGATGCTGAAGATCAGTTGGGTGCACGAGTGGGTTACATCGAACTGGATCTCAAC
AGCGGTAAGATCCTTGAGAGTTTTCGCCCCGAAGAACGTTTTCCAATGATGAGCACTTTTAAAGTTCTGC
TATGTGGCGCGGTATTATCCCGTATTGACGCCGGGCAAGAGCAACTCGGTCGCCGCATACACTATTCTCA
GAATGACTTGGTTGAGTACTCACCAGTCACAGAAAAGCATCTTACGGATGGCATGACAGTAAGAGAATTA
TGCAGTGCTGCCATAACCATGAGTGATAACACTGCGGCCAACTTACTTCTGACAACGATCGGAGGACCGA
AGGAGCTAACCGCTTTTTTGCACAACATGGGGGATCATGTAACTCGCCTTGATCGTTGGGAACCGGAGCT
GAATGAAGCCATACCAAACGACGAGCGTGACACCACGATGCCTGTAGCAATGGCAACAACGTTGCGCAAA
CTATTAACTGGCGAACTACTTACTCTAGCTTCCCGGCAACAATTAATAGACTGGATGGAGGCGGATAAAG
TTGCAGGACCACTTCTGCGCTCGGCCCTTCCGGCTGGCTGGTTTATTGCTGATAAATCTGGAGCCGGTGA
GCGTGGATCTCGCGGTATCATTGCAGCACTGGGGCCAGATGGTAAGCCCTCCCGTATCGTAGTTATCTAC
ACGACGGGGAGTCAGGCAACTATGGATGAACGAAATAGACAGATCGCTGAGATAGGTGCCTCACTGATTA
AGCATTGGTAACTGTCAGACCAAGTTTACTCATATATACTTTAGATTGATTTAAAACTTCATTTTTAATT
TAAAAGGATCTAGGTGAAGATCCTTTTTGATAATCTCATGACCAAAATCCCTTAACGTGAGTTTTCGTTC
CACTGAGCGTCAGACCCCGTAGAAAAGATCAAAGGATCTTCTTGAGATCCTTTTTTTCTGCGCGTAATCT
GCTGCTTGCAAACAAAAAAACCACCGCTACCAGCGGTGGTTTGTTTGCCGGATCAAGAGCTACCAACTCT
TTTTCCGAAGGTAACTGGCTTCAGCAGAGCGCAGATACCAAATACTGTTCTTCTAGTGTAGCCGTAGTTA
GGCCACCACTTCAAGAACTCTGTAGCACCGCCTACATACCTCGCTCTGCTAATCCTGTTACCAGTGGCTG
CTGCCAGTGGCGATAAGTCGTGTCTTACCGGGTTGGACTCAAGACGATAGTTACCGGATAAGGCGCAGCG
GTCGGGCTGAACGGGGGGTTCGTGCACACAGCCCAGCTTGGAGCGAACGACCTACACCGAACTGAGATAC
CTACAGCGTGAGCTATGAGAAAGCGCCACGCTTCCCGAAGGGAGAAAGGCGGACAGGTATCCGGTAAGCG
GCAGGGTCGGAACAGGAGAGCGCACGAGGGAGCTTCCAGGGGGAAACGCCTGGTATCTTTATAGTCCTGT
CGGGTTTCGCCACCTCTGACTTGAGCGTCGATTTTTGTGATGCTCGTCAGGGGGGCGGAGCCTATGGAAA
AACGCCAGCAACGCGGCCTTTTTACGGTTCCTGGCCTTTTGCTGGCCTTTTGCTCACATGTTCTTTCCTG
CGTTATCCCCTGATTCTGTGGATAACCGTATTACCGCCTTTGAGTGAGCTGATACCGCTCGCCGCAGCCG
AACGACCGAGCGCAGCGAGTCAGTGAGCGAGGAAGCGGAAGAGCGCCCAATACGCAAACCGCCTCTCCCC
GCGCGTTGGCCGATTCATTAATGCAGCTGGCACGACAGGTTTCCCGACTGGAAAGCGGGCAGTGAGCGCA
ACGCAATTAATGTGAGTTAGCTCACTCATTAGGCACCCCAGGCTTTACACTTTATGCTTCCGGCTCGTAT
GTTGTGTGGAATTGTGAGCGGATAACAATTTCACACAGGAAACAGCTATGACCATGATTACGCCAAGCTT
GCATGCAGGCCTCTGCAGTCGACGGGCCCGGGATCCGATCCAATTGACATCTTTGACGGTTCTGATGACG
AAGAAGAAAGCCAGGATATTGTGAATCAAGTTCTTGATGAAATTGGAATTGAAATTTCTGGAAAGGTATG
AACATCATCTTTTCTTAGTTGGAAATAGTTTCTGCCTACCACGTTTGTCACTTAATTGTTTTGTTTTTAC
TAGGAGGTGCATGGTTTTTATTTCTGTTTCAAAAGTAAATTAAACAGACCTCTTTACAGCACATCCTGTA
TGTCCTAGTCCAAATGTTTCCTAATGCACGTTTGTCTTTTTCATTGTTTAATATAGATGGCCAAAGCTCC
ATCAGCTGCTCGAAGCTTACCATCTGCCTCTACTTCAAAGGCTACAATCTCAGATGAAGAGATTGAACGG
CAACTCAAGGCTTTAGGAGTAGATGGTGGAGGAGGTTCTGGAGGCGGTGGAAGTGGTGGCGGAGGTAGCG
CCGAGATCGGCACCGGCTTTCCCTTCGATCCTCACTACGTGGAAGTGCTGGGCGAGAGAATGCACTATGT
GGACGTGGGCCCCAGAGATGGAACCCCTGTGCTGTTTCTGCACGGCAACCCTACCAGCAGCTACGTGTGG
CGGAACATCATCCCTCACGTGGCCCCTACACACAGATGTATCGCCCCTGACCTGATCGGCATGGGCAAGA
GCGATAAGCCCGACCTGGGCTACTTCTTCGACGACCACGTGCGGTTCATGGACGCCTTTATTGAGGCCCT
CGGCCTGGAAGAGGTGGTGCTGGTTATTCACGATTGGGGCAGCGCCCTGGGATTCCACTGGGCCAAGAGA
AACCCCGAGAGAGTGAAGGGAATCGCCTTCATGGAATTCATCAGGCCCATTCCTACCTGGGACGAGTGGC
CTGAGTTCGCCAGAGAGACATTCCAGGCCTTCAGAACCACCGACGTGGGCAGAAAGCTGATCATCGACCA
GAACGTGTTCATCGAGGGCACCCTGCCTATGGGAGTCGTCAGACCACTGACCGAGGTGGAAATGGACCAC
TACAGAGAGCCCTTTCTGAACCCCGTGGACCGGGAACCTCTTTGGAGATTCCCCAACGAGCTGCCCATTG
CCGGCGAGCCTGCTAATATTGTGGCCCTGGTGGAAGAGTACATGGACTGGCTGCATCAGAGCCCCGTGCC
TAAGCTGCTGTTTTGGGGAACACCCGGCGTGCTGATTCCTCCTGCTGAAGCTGCCAGACTGGCCAAGAGC
CTGCCTAATTGCAAGGCCGTGGATATCGGCCCTGGCCTGAATCTGCTGCAAGAGGACAACCCCGATCTGA
TCGGCTCCGAGATTGCCAGATGGCTGAGCACCCTGGAAATCAGCGGATAATCAAAAGAAGTCATACTATT
TTGCTTACTTATAATTATGTAGTATAAACTAAGCACAGTGCAGATT
Features (pLannotate 1.2.2; 11 found; start..end, strand, type, name):
    372..529     +  CDS            lacZα (fragment): LacZα fragment of β-galactosidase; lacZ fragment
    535..634     -  misc_feature   bom (fragment): basis of mobility region from pBR322
    736..771     -  CDS            rop (fragment): Rop protein, which maintains plasmids at low copy number; rop
    866..970     +  promoter       AmpR promoter: bla
    971..1831    +  CDS            AmpR: β-lactamase; bla; confers resistance to ampicillin, carbenicillin, and related antibiotics
   2002..2590    +  rep_origin     ori: high-copy-number ColE1/pMB1/pBR322/pUC origin of replication
   2773..2865    +  CDS            lacI (fragment): lac repressor; lacI; The lac repressor binds to the lac operator to inhibit transcription in E. coli. This inhibition can be relieved by adding lactose or isopropyl-β-D-thiogalactopyranoside (IPTG).
   2878..2899    +  protein_bind   CAP binding site: CAP binding activates transcription in the presence of cAMP. E. coli catabolite activator protein
   2914..2944    +  promoter       lac promoter: promoter for the E. coli lac operon
   2952..2968    +  protein_bind   lac operator: The lac repressor binds to the lac operator to inhibit transcription in E. coli. This inhibition can be relieved by adding lactose or isopropyl-β-D-thiogalactopyranoside (IPTG). lac repressor encoded by lacI
   3500..4375    +  CDS            dhaA: DHAA_PSEPV - Experimental evidence at protein level: Swiss-Prot protein existence level 1. Catalyzes hydrolytic cleavage of carbon-halogen bonds in halogenated aliphatic compounds, leading to the formation of the corresponding primary alcohols, halide ions and protons. Has a broad substrate specificity, as it is able to dehalogenate mono- and di- chlorinated and brominated alkanes (up to at least C10), and the two isomers of 1,3-dichloropropene to 3-chloroallyl alcohol; the highest activity was found with 1,2-dibromoethane, while no activity was observed with the analog 1,2-dichloroethane. Fro
