[The description below was written by a language model from this plasmid's Addgene catalogue record and pLannotate feature annotations shown in this document.]
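Description:
CHMP2B_Halo_C_allele is a donor vector built on the pUC57-BsaI-Free cloning backbone, intended as a repair template for endogenous tagging of the human CHMP2B gene at its C-terminus with HaloTag. It is a bacterial propagation plasmid rather than an expression vector. The sequenced record of about 4.5 kb shows a high-copy ColE1/pUC-type origin of replication and an ampicillin resistance cassette (β-lactamase with its own promoter). It also shows the usual pUC remnants: the lac promoter, operator and CAP binding site, a lacZα fragment, and short leftover pieces of lacI, bom and rop that have no functional role here.

The only annotated payload feature is a roughly 0.9 kb coding sequence matched to the bacterial haloalkane dehalogenase DhaA. This corresponds to HaloTag, which is an engineered derivative of that enzyme that forms a covalent bond with synthetic chloroalkane ligands carrying fluorophores or affinity handles. No mammalian promoter, polyadenylation signal or eukaryotic selection marker is annotated, which fits a design where the tag is placed in frame at the native locus and expressed under CHMP2B's own regulation. The unannotated stretches around the tag presumably hold CHMP2B genomic homology sequence to direct homology-directed repair, but the feature table does not identify homology arms, linkers or their lengths. The record also does not state the nuclease or guide used for targeting.

CHMP2B encodes an ESCRT-III component linked to frontotemporal dementia and ALS, as its ALS17 and FTDALS7 aliases reflect. The plasmid comes from an iPSC neurodegenerative disease initiative, which suggests use in making knock-in human cell lines for imaging, pulse-labelling or pulling down the endogenous protein.
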