Addgene plasmid #178153: CHMP2B_Halo_C_allele
Purpose: Donor vector for endogenous tagging of human CHMP2B at the C-terminus with halotag
Depositing lab: iPSC Neurodegenerative Disease Initiative (iNDI) & Michael Ward. Depositing organization: National Institute of Neurological Disorders and Strokes (NINDS).
Backbone
  Vector backbone: pUC57-BsaI-Free
  Vector type: Donor vector
Growth in bacteria
  Bacterial resistance: Ampicillin, 100 μg/mL
  Growth temperature: 37°C
  Growth strain: DH5alpha
  Copy number: High Copy
Gene/Insert
  Gene/Insert name: Halotag (alt name: CHMP2B)
  Species: H. sapiens (human)
  Entrez Gene: CHMP2B (a.k.a. ALS17, CHMP2.5, DMT1, FTDALS7, VPS2-2, VPS2B)
  Cloning method: Unknown
Terms and licenses: Academic/Nonprofit Terms; Industry Terms: Not Available to Industry
How to cite: CHMP2B_Halo_C_allele was a gift from iPSC Neurodegenerative Disease Initiative (iNDI) & Michael Ward (Addgene plasmid # 178153 ; http://n2t.net/addgene:178153 ; RRID:Addgene_178153)
