>Addgene plasmid #178153 | CHMP2B_Halo_C_allele | depositor partial sequence | sequence record 345790 | insert
TGACATCTTTGACGGTTCTGATGACGAAGAAGAAAGCCAGGATATTGTGAATCAAGTTCTTGATGAAATT
GGAATTGAAATTTCTGGAAAGGTATGAACATCATCTTTTCTTAGTTGGAAATAGTTTCTGCCTACCACGT
TTGTCACTTAATTGTTTTGTTTTTACTAGGAGGTGCATGGTTTTTATTTCTGTTTCAAAAGTAAATTAAA
CAGACCTCTTTACAGCACATCCTGTATGTCCTAGTCCAAATGTTTCCTAATGCACGTTTGTCTTTTTCAT
TGTTTAATATAGATGGCCAAAGCTCCATCAGCTGCTCGAAGCTTACCATCTGCCTCTACTTCAAAGGCTA
CAATCTCAGATGAAGAGATTGAACGGCAACTCAAGGCTTTAGGAGTAGATGGTGGAGGAGGTTCTGGAGG
CGGTGGAAGTGGTGGCGGAGGTAGCGCCGAGATCGGCACCGGCTTTCCCTTCGATCCTCACTACGTGGAA
GTGCTGGGCGAGAGAATGCACTATGTGGACGTGGGCCCCAGAGATGGAACCCCTGTGCTGTTTCTGCACG
GCAACCCTACCAGCAGCTACGTGTGGCGGAACATCATCCCTCACGTGGCCCCTACACACAGATGTATCGC
CCCTGACCTGATCGGCATGGGCAAGAGCGATAAGCCCGACCTGGGCTACTTCTTCGACGACCACGTGCGG
TTCATGGACGCCTTTATTGAGGCCCTCGGCCTGGAAGAGGTGGTGCTGGTTATTCACGATTGGGGCAGCG
CCCTGGGATTCCACTGGGCCAAGAGAAACCCCGAGAGAGTGAAGGGAATCGCCTTCATGGAATTCATCAG
GCCCATTCCTACCTGGGACGAGTGGCCTGAGTTCGCCAGAGAGACATTCCAGGCCTTCAGAACCACCGAC
GTGGGCAGAAAGCTGATCATCGACCAGAACGTGTTCATCGAGGGCACCCTGCCTATGGGAGTCGTCAGAC
CACTGACCGAGGTGGAAATGGACCACTACAGAGAGCCCTTTCTGAACCCCGTGGACCGGGAACCTCTTTG
GAGATTCCCCAACGAGCTGCCCATTGCCGGCGAGCCTGCTAATATTGTGGCCCTGGTGGAAGAGTACATG
GACTGGCTGCATCAGAGCCCCGTGCCTAAGCTGCTGTTTTGGGGAACACCCGGCGTGCTGATTCCTCCTG
CTGAAGCTGCCAGACTGGCCAAGAGCCTGCCTAATTGCAAGGCCGTGGATATCGGCCCTGGCCTGAATCT
GCTGCAAGAGGACAACCCCGATCTGATCGGCTCCGAGATTGCCAGATGGCTGAGCACCCTGGAAATCAGC
GGATAATCAAAAGAAGTCATACTATTTTGCTTACTTATAATTATGTAGTATAAACTAAGCACAGTGCAGA
TTTCTTTTACAAAACACATGTATTTTGCAAAAAAAAAAAAAATGAAGACCATGAGTGAACAGTTGTTTCC
TAACCCATGGCTATTTAGAATCTTTTGCCAAAGAATGACAATGATGCAAAAATGGGAACAGTTTGGATTT
TAATTAGAACTGTTTAGGAGTGATGATGTGTAAAAAGTTGACTTCTCTTTTGCATGGCACAGAGAAATTA
TATTCCTTACTTCATGTCAGTTTATGTTCTAAATCTTTTTCACTGAATATAAAAATCTTGTTAAATGCCA
TTAGGCACCAACTTAAAGAGGGTTGTAAAAATATTAAAAGTATATCGTTAATTCTG
